>Addgene plasmid #89348 | pFS485 | addgene full sequence | sequence record 182949 | Addgene NGS Result
TGCTATGGACACTTGGCCTTACAGTTTGGAAGAAGTTTCTCGTATTGCTCGTTTGGCTGCTTGGTTAGCT
GAAACTTCCAACCCTCCTGCTCCCGTCACATTACTCGACAAAGCTAATGTTTTGGCAACTTCTCGTCTTT
GGCGCAAGACTGTAGCTAAGATTTTTAAGGAGGAATATCCTCACCTTACCTTAAAAAACCAGCTCATTGA
CTCCGCAGCCATGCTTTTGGTCAAGAGCCCTCGTACACTTAACGGTGTTGTTTTGACTGACAACTTGTTT
GGTGACATTATTTCAGATGAGGCTTCTGTCATTCCTGGTAGCTTGGGCCTTTTGCCTTCTGCCTCCCTTT
CCGGTGTGGTAGGAAAATCAGAAGAAAAGGTTCATTGTTTGGTTGAGCCCATTCACGGTAGCGCTCCCGA
TATCGCTGGCAAGGGCATTGTTAATCCTGTTGGTACAATTTTATCTGCTTCCCTTCTCCTTCGTTATGGT
TTGAATGCTCCTAAGGAGGCTGAAGCTATCGAAGCCGCCGTACGCAAGGTCTTGGATGATACTTCAATTG
GTGGACGTGGTCTTTATACTCGCGATTTGGGAGGTGAGGCTTCTACCGCTGATATTACTAAGGCTGTTGT
TGAAGAACTTGAAAAAATTTTGTAATAGGGTTTAATGTAGAATAAATTCATATGATTTGATTTGACCTAA
TTTTTATTGATTAATTGTGTCGCATATTTATTATCGTTAAAAATGCAATTGACAAAAGCGTAAATTTTAA
GGCTCTAATGTTTTTTCTTTTGGTATGTTATAGTCAAGCAAAGATGTATTAAGTTGCAAAAGCATGGAAT
TGATTTACGACATCCGTTCAACTTTATGACCGAGTTGTCGCTGTGTACTTACTCTTTTTTTACTATGAAA
AGTTTCAAACATAATATCATTAATTATTTCTTTTTAAACGAAGTAACCTGTAACATAAATAATAGGGGAA
AAGAAGAAAAAAACCATAAAAATTCGAGAACGTAACAATTATTATTGTAACGATGACAACCCGATTCTTT
GAGAGAGCCAGAGACATGACTTTTGCATTACCGTAATTGGTTTCTACTTATGAATTGTAAACTTGTGTAG
GGAATTTCATCCACAGCTATCGCGGGCTGCTCTCTGCATCAGTGTTAGCACATTTTATATTAATGAAGAT
TTTGCTATGCAAAATACGTACATTTCTGGCGCATATATTTTTATCAAACGAACATGACTATCCTTTCCAC
TTTGATGGTTCGCAAGTATTTTGATTTGTATTAAATGCACATCTAACAAGCCATTTCGCCCAAAATCACC
AACTGGCACATGTACCCAACCAGTTAGTTCCTCGACTTGAACTGTTGTAACAATTTCCAAATCTTGAAAC
CCTGTCCCAGCTGATATTCGCAAAGTACTGGGAGTATAAGATTCATCAAGGGTGTATTGAAGGTACATAC
TCACATACTTAATCGATGCGGTGTGAAATACCGCACAGATGCGTAAGGAGAAAATACCGCATCAGGAAAT
TGTAAGCGTTAATATTTTGTTAAAATTCGCGTTAAATTTTTGTTAAATCAGCTCATTTTTTAACCAATAG
GCCGAAATCGGCAAAATCCCTTATAAATCAAAAGAATAGACCGAGATAGGGT
[37 nt withheld, positions 1663-1699]
AAAGAACGTGGACTCCAACGTCAAAGG
[49 nt withheld, positions 1727-1775]
T
[91 nt withheld, positions 1777-1867]
G
[124 nt withheld, positions 1869-1992]
CCATTCGCCATTCAGGCTGCGCAACTGTTGGGAAGGGCGATCGGTGCGGGCCTCTTCGCTATTACGCCAG
CTGGCGAAAGGGGGATGTGCTGCAAGGCGATTAAGTTGGGTAACGCCAGGGTTTTCCCAGTCACGACGTT
GTAAAACGACGGCCAGTGAGCGCGCGTAATACGACTCACTATAGGGCGAATTGGGTACCGGGGAAGCATG
GTCGTTATTCATAAAGATACCAAAATCTTTAAATTAGTGTACCTAAAAAGATTTGTTTGTTTGAACATTA
AGTGCTCTGCAAACTTTCATACTTAAACAATTCGTTATTTATGATTACGAGGTTTATCCTACAATGTATT
AAATACAATCGTTGGCGTTCAAAGCTGCACTTCATAGGGCGTTGATGTCATAATCAATAAAATTCATATA
AGCGAATTTAAGGTTGACTTAGATGACGACATTCTGATTGTTGCAAATAAAAAGTAAACAAAACAAAATC
TACAAATATCTTCAAATTTTAAAAAAGCACACATATGATTCACTTTCTCAACGGAACATGTTTAAATTTT
TACCAAAAAAGTAGTATTGATTAAAAATTTTCGTAATTTTTTTTTTGGGAAGGTACTTAAGTGTGAATGT
CCAACTTCCGCATTGTAACTATTTTATATCACATAAAACTTCGTAACTCTCTGGTGAACTTAACCTTCCA
TTGGAAAGGGTAAGCTACAATACTACCGCTTACAGAACATGCATAAAAGGAAGTGATTTAAAAATAAAAG
TTTTATTCGTTTTCTACTTAAATATTTCCATCAGAGATGGTTAGGTAGAGTTACAAAAACGTAAGCAACT
CAGTTCCTATCGCATTACTGCTTCAATCAAAGAATGCTAAATTCTTAGCATTCCTATCAACAGCAATTGC
GAGAAGAGCAATTAGAATGGACTTCGGTACGTATGTTTACCCGTGATTGCTTAGAAATTATTAAGCTCAA
TTGATTATAAAATAATCAATTATTAAACCAAAATCCATGCGTAATAATAATAACCAAACTAGTCGTTCTA
GATATTTAGTCGTAAAAGTGATGTACTTCGAAAAGTTTAGCCAGTTTAAATTTTTTGTTGTCGAGACCTT
TTAAAAGGTATATTGCTTTCTTTCAATAATAATAATAAAAAATAGAAATAAAAGGTTTCATGATTCAAAG
TTTATAGAAAAAACTTAGGTTTAGAAAGTTGAATATATAAGAGTATACTTCAGGCTAGGTAAAGTATTGA
GTCAGCCTAAAATCATTAAAATCTTCTAAGTGTAGAGAGGGAATGCATGGCAGTAGGAGAATCATTAACG
TCTGGGGAAGCTAACACACTTTGGCCAAAAGTATAACTTTTAGTACGCATAAAAGTAGCGTTTCGTTTGA
AATTATTCATAGCCTTGGTGCAGGTCATAACATGCGAAGCATCGTTCATCGGAACGTAGTTAATTGGGTC
ACAACGGTTTTTGTGGTTTTCGTAAAACGACTTGTAACCACCATGAAGTATATAAACCTCGGGATAGTAA
AGGAAAGGATAACGATGACTATTCATTCGTCTGTCGGTATTTCGAAAGTGCAATGCCAAATGAGGTGCTC
TGTGCGCACTATGTTCACAATGAAAAACAAGTGCAACCCGATGAGTAAGAGGTTTACTTAAAAAGGCATC
CACAATAGCTTGTTTCGTATTTAAATTCACAGCAGTGCTAATATGGCCCCCAAGGTATTCATATTCAAAA
CGGCAATCAATAATGATGCATTTGTCAAAAATATCCTTAAATTTACCATCTAATAGACCGAGCAATGTTT
CTTGGGTAATTCGTTTCAATGAGTCCTCCTTCACGGCGAAGCAAGGAAGAGATAAATCCTCGACATGAGA
AGAGATGAAGCGCTCACTTTCTTTGGTCGATTGTTTTGGCGTAACGCACACAAGATCTTGGCTTTTGAAA
AGCCCTAGTCTTGTGGAATTGAGAAACATGCTTTGGGTACGACGAAGCACTGGTGTATCTTGCTCATCAT
ATTCCGCATCTTCTTGCATAGCGAATGCCATCGGAGAAGGGGACCTAACTTTCAAGCTAGGAAAGGCAAT
ATCTTTATTTATCTTGGGTAACATATCAATAGGTTTAATGGGTGAAGCTTGAAAAAGATCATCTAAAGAA
TTATCATTGCAAGCACCAAAATCACTGTTGGGACGTTGAATAGAGGCAGCGTCTTCAACAAGTTCAACAG
AGCTTTCTGGTAAATCAGCAACCTTGCCCATCGTAAATGTATCCTCATGATCAGACATTAATTCGAAATC
ATCCGTATCATCAGTAAGACAACTTTCAAGTAAGCTGGTCGTGTTGCTCGACTGACTACAGGTACGGGAT
AAGGCATAAGTCAAATGGCGGGTAGCTTGTCCACCAGAAGTTCCCTTCTTTTTGTTAATGGAATATGAGG
AACTCGATCTGGATCGCAAAAATGGGGGTGCGTTGCCTGATGATCGAGAACGTGAGACGTTAGGACGAAG
GTAGGAATCAAAAGAAGAACTCGATAATGACGAACGAGTAGCTTCGCTTTTGGTGGTGTTTAATGCGATT
GATGCTTTAGGCTTAAAGCTGTAAGCAATAGTGCTGGAAACACGTGGGGAATCTTGGGTAATGGAATACT
TCGATGCAGGTTGCCGGAAGAAGTAGGACTCGGTTAAAGCGTCATTCGAGGGTGACTCCGGGAGAGGTGA
AACAATAGTCTTGTTAGCGAGAGGGGTTTCTACAGTACAAGAAAGAGATCGAAAGAGCGTACGACGAGGA
GTCGGTAAGGCAGGGCTTTCATCGATATGCATGTTCATTGACATATCAGCAGCTAAGGAAGATGCAGGTG
AAGCTGTCGAACAAGTTTTTCCAAAAGGATCCACTAATGTTGAGGCAATGTGTTTGGATTTCGGGAAGAA
AAAATCCAGCTCTTGATTTGCATTGCGATCCGACATCAACTTTAATTCACGGGCAGCAGGACGCAATACA
TTCCGTTTGCCAGATAGAGTGTTGGTAAAGGAAAGTGAAGAAAGCGGAGAATCCATTTTAGTTGAGGTTT
AACTATTATTAAAAGCAGACAAAATGGTAAATTTAATTTAAACCAAGTACACTGCAAAAAGAACTAATGG
GACGACACGACTGCAAAAGATTGAGTTTCAGAATGAGAAATCAATAGAGCAAGTAAGATAAATTATAAAG
GAAAATCCTAGGGAAGAGTCAAAAGACCGGTTTAAGATATTAATGCCAAAGTGAGACAAAAAGAAAACTA
AAAGAAAGACAGGATGAAAGCAATATAGCCAAATATTAAACAAAACCAACCTTTACAAAAGAAACCGGAA
AGAAGTTTAAGTAAGTTTAGACTCCACACGACGGGAAGACCGAATAAAAGTATATAAAAAAAAAGAGATT
AATGAGACAAAAATAGATGAGCACCAACGGTCACGACTATAATATAGAATATAAAAGATACTGTCGTTGA
AAGAAAAAATGAAAGAAAAAAGAAAGTTAAAAGAAAGCAGTTGATTAATATGAAAACAACAGAATACCCA
AAAGTTCAGACTCAAAGTTCGTTACAAGTAATAAACCCCCCACTTTACCATATAAAGGCTTCTTGAACAA
ATAACTTCAAGAATCCTATTAATTGCCTTAAAAAGCGTAAGCAATTGTATTATAGACGTTTCAAAAAATC
ACTGAACCAGCAGTTAGTACTTGAGAAGCATCAACAGGAATCCAACTTGAGGAGAGAAGGATGCCCGAAA
CTAACAGGCATCAAGTTCTTTTTAAACTTACAACTTTGGTATTCTTAAGAATAATATTTTCAATGTAATA
CACTTGATCTAAAGGAGAAGAGCTTGAAGCGCTGTAGATAGTTGAGGGTAGAGAGAAATCTCAGCTCTGC
CTCCGAGAGGAAAAAAAAGCAAAGGTAACAACAACAATAAAACACCAACCAACAAATTCGAGTAACAGAA
AACAATAATAAAAACAAATACATGATTAAAGCAAAGTTAAACTGTAAGCTGTAATACTTAGCCAACACCT
CAGCCATGACAACTATTGTTGTATAGTTTAGTTGCGTAGATAATGCCGTTTCAAGCTACAATATGTCACC
TCTTAATCTATTAATTATATAAAAGCAAATAATCATTTCATTAACAACATTGAACTAGATGAAAACACAT
AAATTTTTGCATCTTGTATGTTTGTTTACATGTCCATACATCTCAGCTATTCGATCCACCGCAGGTTTGT
CTGATTTGTTGCCCTAGCAACGCCAAATGTTGTGTATGTGTAAACAAATACATAAGAACAAACGTCAGGT
AACCTGCTTGACAGCCATTAAATCCCCATAATCTCATACCCGCACTCCTGATATGTAACACGAGCAGCGA
GATAAAATATGTTATCAGGTGTTAGCGAATAATCGTAACACGATGAATCTCTCTACTTCGGGACTCGGAC
TGTCATTCCGAATTGGAAAACGAGGGTGTAACTCATTGAAAGTCTCCCGATGTTATGTAGCTATGGGTTG
ATACCATTATTGTCGTAGTAGGCATATTTCGCAAGATAGTATAGCCAGTTGTCTTGTTAAACTCGGATAT
CTTCAACAAAGATACCGCTATTATTACACTTCAACATACAAAATATAACAAAACTCTAACCTTTATTTAA
AGTATTCTAGCAATCAGAGGCAGATATCGTATCCACAGAAACACTAGAGCAAAAAAGAAAATATTTTATC
AGGTGGAGCACCTTTTTGTAAAAACGCCCTGATACGTGATTAGTAGACAAAGAAAAGTGTAACCATAAAA
ATTGCTGGAACAAATTGTACGCAAAAAGATGGAGTATGAAACAAATAAAAAGTGCAGTATAAAACAGTTT
GTCGAACACTTCGTGGAGTTCAGTGACACAAAATCAAATGAGTATCCGTAAAACCTAAAAACAATGAGTG
GACTTAATTCTTAAGATGCTCGGCAAGAATGGAGCTCCAGCTTTTGTTCCCTTTAGTGAGGGTTAATTGC
GCGCTTGGCGTAATCATGGTCATAGCTGTTTCCTGTGTGAAATTGTTATCCGCTCACAATTCCACACAAC
ATACGAGCCGGAAGCATAAAGTGTAAAGCCTGGGGTGCCTAATGAGTGAGCTAACTCACATTAATTGCGT
TGCGCTCACTGCCCGCTTTCCAGTCGGGAAACCTGTCGTGCCAGCTGCATTAATGAATCGGCCAACGCGC
GGGGAGAGGCGGTTTGCGTATTGGGCGCTCTTCCGCTTCCTCGCTCACTGACTCGCTGCGCTCGGTCGTT
CGGCTGCGGCGAGCGGTATCAGCTCACTCAAAGGCGGTAATACGGTTATCCACAGAATCAGGGGATAACG
CAGGAAAGAACATGTGAGCAAAAGGCCAGCAAAAGGCCAGGAACCGTAAAAAGGCCGCGTTGCTGGCGTT
TTTCCATAGGCTCCGCCCCCCTGACGAGCATCACAAAAATCGACGCTCAAGTCAGAGGTGGCGAAACCCG
ACAGGACTATAAAGATACCAGGCGTTTCCCCCTGGAAGCTCCCTCGTGCGCTCTCCTGTTCCGACCCTGC
CGCTTACCGGATACCTGTCCGCCTTTCTCCCTTCGGGAAGCGTGGCGCTTTCTCATAGCTCACGCTGTAG
GTATCTCAGTTCGGTGTAGGTCGTTCGCTCCAAGCTGGGCTGTGTGCACGAACCCCCCGTTCAGCCCGAC
CGCTGCGCCTTATCCGGTAACTATCGTCTTGAGTCCAACCCGGTAAGACACGACTTATCGCCACTGGCAG
CAGCCACTGGTAACAGGATTAGCAGAGCGAGGTATGTAGGCGGTGCTACAGAGTTCTTGAAGTGGTGGCC
TAACTACGGCTACACTAGAAGAACAGTATTTGGTATCTGCGCTCTGCTGAAGCCAGTTACCTTCGGAAAA
AGAGTTGGTAGCTCTTGATCCGGCAAACAAACCACCGCTGGTAGCGGTGGTTTTTTTGTTTGCAAGCAGC
AGATTACGCGCAGAAAAAAAGGATCTCAAGAAGATCCTTTGATCTTTTCTACGGGGTCTGACGCTCAGTG
GAACGAAAACTCACGTTAAGGGATTTTGGTCATGAGATTATCAAAAAGGATCTTCACCTAGATCCTTTTA
AATTAAAAATGAAGTTTTAAATCAATCTAAAGTATATATGAGTAAACTTGGTCTGACAGTTACCAATGCT
TAATCAGTGAGGCACCTATCTCAGCGATCTGTCTATTTCGTTCATCCATAGTTGCCTGACTCCCCGTCGT
GTAGATAACTACGATACGGGAGGGCTTACCATCTGGCCCCAGTGCTGCAATGATACCGCGAGACCCACGC
TCACCGGCTCCAGATTTATCAGCAATAAACCAGCCAGCCGGAAGGGCCGAGCGCAGAAGTGGTCCTGCAA
CTTTATCCGCCTCCATCCAGTCTATTAATTGTTGCCGGGAAGCTAGAGTAAGTAGTTCGCCAGTTAATAG
TTTGCGCAACGTTGTTGCCATTGCTACAGGCATCGTGGTGTCACGCTCGTCGTTTGGTATGGCTTCATTC
AGCTCCGGTTCCCAACGATCAAGGCGAGTTACATGATCCCCCATGTTGTGCAAAAAAGCGGTTAGCTCCT
TCGGTCCTCCGATCGTTGTCAGAAGTAAGTTGGCCGCAGTGTTATCACTCATGGTTATGGCAGCACTGCA
TAATTCTCTTACTGTCATGCCATCCGTAAGATGCTTTTCTGTGACTGGTGAGTACTCAACCAAGTCATTC
TGAGAATAGTGTATGCGGCGACCGAGTTGCTCTTGCCCGGCGTCAATACGGGATAATACCGCGCCACATA
GCAGAACTTTAAAAGTGCTCATCATTGGAAAACGTTCTTCGGGGCGAAAACTCTCAAGGATCTTACCGCT
GTTGAGATCCAGTTCGATGTAACCCACTCGTGCACCCAACTGATCTTCAGCATCTTTTACTTTCACCAGC
GTTTCTGGGTGAGCAAAAACAGGAAGGCAAAATGCCGCAAAAAAGGGAATAAGGGCGACACGGAAATGTT
GAATACTCATACTCTTCCTTTTTCAATATTATTGAAGCATTTATCAGGGTTATTGTCTCATGAGCGGATA
CATATTTGAATGTATTTAGAAAAATAAACAAATAGGGGTTCCGCGCACATTTCCCCGAAAAGTGCCACCT
GACGTCTAAGAAACCATTATTATCATGACATTAACCTATAAAAATAGGCGTATCACGAGGCCCTTTCGTC
TCGCGCGTTTCGGTGATGACGGTGAAAACCTCTGACACATGCAGCTCCCGGAGACGGTCACAGCTTGTCT
GTAAGCGGATGCCGGGAGCAGACAAGCCCGTCAGGGCGCGTCAGCGGGTGTTGGCGGGTGTCGGGGCTGG
CTTAACTATGCGGCATCAGAGCAGATTGTACTGAGAGTGCACCATACGATATCCCAATCTGTAGTATAAA
AAGTGCAACAGTGTTGAGTTTCCCGAAACCAGGCATTTTTGCGGTAGGGTCTGAAACTTTCACGAAACCA
TTTCACAACAAAACTTCTTCAACAACATGTGTGCAAAGAAAATCGTCGTCTTACCAGGAGACCATATTGG
CCCTGAAATTGTTGCTTCTGCCTTGGAGGTTTTGAAAGTCGTTGAGAAGAAGCGACCTGAGTTAAAACTC
GAGTTTGAAGAACACAAGATTGGAGGTGCCTCTATTGATGCCTATGGAACCCCTTTGACTGACGAGACTG
TGAAGGCTTGTTTGGAAGCTGACGGTGTTCTTTTGGGTGCCGTTGGTGGTCCTGAATGGACCAACCCCAA
TTGTCGTCCTGAGCAAGGTTTATTGAAGCTTCGTAAGAGTATGGGTGTTTGGGCCAACCTTCGACCTTGC
AACTTTGCCAGCAAGTCTTTAGTCAAGTACAGCCCTTTGAAGCCTGAAATCGTTGAAGGTGTCGATTTTT
GTGTTGTACGAGAACTTACTGGAGGTTGTTACTTTGGTGAGCGCACTGAGGACAACGGATCGGGTTA
Features (pLannotate 1.2.2; 18 found; start..end, strand, type, name):
   1081..1152    -  CDS            apc10 (fragment): APC10_SCHPO - Experimental evidence at protein level: Swiss-Prot protein existence level 1. Component of the anaphase-promoting complex/cyclosome (APC/C), a cell cycle-regulated E3 ubiquitin-protein ligase complex that controls progression through mitosis and the G1 phase of the cell cycle. The APC/C is thought to confer substrate specificity and, in the presence of ubiquitin-conjugating E2 enzymes, it catalyzes the formation of protein-ubiquitin conjugates that are subsequently degraded by the 26S proteasome. Acts as a positive regulator of the anaphase promoting complex (APC)-cyclosome. Invo
   1211..1486    -  CDS            apc10 (fragment): APC10_SCHPO - Experimental evidence at protein level: Swiss-Prot protein existence level 1. Component of the anaphase-promoting complex/cyclosome (APC/C), a cell cycle-regulated E3 ubiquitin-protein ligase complex that controls progression through mitosis and the G1 phase of the cell cycle. The APC/C is thought to confer substrate specificity and, in the presence of ubiquitin-conjugating E2 enzymes, it catalyzes the formation of protein-ubiquitin conjugates that are subsequently degraded by the 26S proteasome. Acts as a positive regulator of the anaphase promoting complex (APC)-cyclosome. Invo
   1486..1536    +  misc_feature   bom (fragment): basis of mobility region from pBR322
   1564..1992    -  rep_origin     f1 ori (sequence partly withheld): f1 bacteriophage origin of replication; arrow indicates direction of (+) strand synthesis
   1996..2151    -  CDS            lacZα (fragment): LacZα fragment of β-galactosidase; lacZ fragment
   2159..2177    +  promoter       T7 promoter: promoter for bacteriophage T7 RNA polymerase
   3271..5058    -  CDS            cdc25: MPIP_SCHPO - Experimental evidence at protein level: Swiss-Prot protein existence level 1. Tyrosine protein phosphatase which functions as a dosage- dependent inducer of mitotic progression (PubMed:3955656). Directly dephosphorylates cdc2 and stimulates its kinase activity (By similarity). Required for the G2/M transition of the cell cycle (PubMed:15629716). From Schizosaccharomyces pombe (strain 972 / ATCC 24843) (Fission yeast).
   7012..7030    -  promoter       T3 promoter: promoter for bacteriophage T3 RNA polymerase
   7075..7091    -  protein_bind   lac operator: The lac repressor binds to the lac operator to inhibit transcription in E. coli. This inhibition can be relieved by adding lactose or isopropyl-β-D-thiogalactopyranoside (IPTG). lac repressor encoded by lacI
   7099..7129    -  promoter       lac promoter: promoter for the E. coli lac operon
   7144..7165    -  protein_bind   CAP binding site: CAP binding activates transcription in the presence of cAMP. E. coli catabolite activator protein
   7178..7270    -  CDS            lacI (fragment): lac repressor; lacI; The lac repressor binds to the lac operator to inhibit transcription in E. coli. This inhibition can be relieved by adding lactose or isopropyl-β-D-thiogalactopyranoside (IPTG).
   7453..8041    -  rep_origin     ori: high-copy-number ColE1/pMB1/pBR322/pUC origin of replication
   8212..9072    -  CDS            AmpR: β-lactamase; bla; confers resistance to ampicillin, carbenicillin, and related antibiotics
   9073..9177    -  promoter       AmpR promoter: bla
   9272..9307    +  CDS            rop (fragment): Rop protein, which maintains plasmids at low copy number; rop
   9409..9458    +  misc_feature   bom (fragment): basis of mobility region from pBR322
   9579..652     +  CDS            leu1 (across the origin): LEU3_SCHPO - Experimental evidence at protein level: Swiss-Prot protein existence level 1. Catalyzes the oxidation of 3-carboxy-2-hydroxy-4- methylpentanoate (3-isopropylmalate) to 3-carboxy-4-methyl-2- oxopentanoate. The product decarboxylates to 4-methyl-2 oxopentanoate. From Schizosaccharomyces pombe (strain 972 / ATCC 24843) (Fission yeast).
