[The description below was written by a language model from this plasmid's Addgene catalogue record and pLannotate feature annotations shown in this document.]
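Description:
pFS485 is a fission yeast integrating plasmid built on pJK148, a Bluescript-type backbone that carries the Schizosaccharomyces pombe leu1 gene and has no annotated yeast replication origin. In E. coli it is maintained at high copy through a ColE1/pUC-type origin and selected with ampicillin via the β-lactamase gene. An f1 origin and the usual lacZα/lac promoter remnants, with T7 and T3 promoters flanking the cloning region, are also present. In S. pombe, leu1 (3-isopropylmalate dehydrogenase) serves both as the auxotrophic marker and as the homology target, so stable transformants of a leu1 mutant host are expected to arise by recombination into the chromosomal leu1 locus. This gives a stably integrated copy rather than an episome. The leu1 fragment extends into neighbouring genomic sequence, which explains the annotated partial apc10 coding segments.

The payload is a genomic fragment of S. pombe cdc25, cloned between the SacI and KpnI sites. Cdc25 is the tyrosine phosphatase that dephosphorylates Cdc2 and acts as a dosage-dependent inducer of the G2/M transition. The feature table shows the cdc25 open reading frame sitting within a region of almost 5 kb between the T7 and T3 promoters. This is considerably longer than the 2,804 bp insert size listed in the catalogue, and the record does not explain the discrepancy. No heterologous yeast promoter, tag or reporter is annotated. Expression therefore presumably depends on native cdc25 flanking sequence within the fragment, though the record does not define those regulatory regions. The associated work concerns size-dependent expression of Cdc25 and cell size control, consistent with use of the plasmid to place a cdc25 genomic copy at leu1.
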