Addgene plasmid #89348: pFS485
Purpose: Leu1 integrating plasmid with cdc25 genomic fragment
Depositing lab: Nick Rhind. Depositing organization: University of Massachusetts, Worcester. Publication: Size-Dependent Expression of the Mitotic Activator Cdc25 Suggests a Mechanism of Size Control in Fission Yeast. Keifenheim D, Sun XM, D'Souza E, Ohira MJ, Magner M, Mayhew MB, Marguerat S, Rhind N. Curr Biol. 2017 May 22;27(10):1491-1497.e4. doi: 10.1016/j.cub.2017.04.016. Epub 2017 May 4. PubMed 28479325.
Backbone
  Vector backbone: pJK148
  Backbone manufacturer: Keeney and Boeke, Genetics, 136:849 (1994)
  Total vector size (bp): 10048
  Modifications to backbone: cdc25 genomic fragment cloned into pJK148 with KpnI and SacI
  Vector type: Yeast Expression
Growth in bacteria
  Bacterial resistance: Ampicillin, 100 μg/mL
  Growth temperature: 37°C
  Growth strain: DH5alpha
  Copy number: High Copy
Gene/Insert
  Gene/Insert name: cdc25
  Species: S. pombe (fission yeast)
  Insert size (bp): 2804
  Entrez Gene: cdc25 (a.k.a. SPAC24H6.05, sal2)
  Cloning method: Restriction Enzyme; 5′ cloning site SacI (not destroyed); 3′ cloning site KpnI (not destroyed)
  Sequencing primers: 5′ TGTAAAACGACGGCCAGT; 3′ CATGGTCATAGCTGTTTCCTG
Terms and licenses: Academic/Nonprofit Terms; Industry Terms: Not Available to Industry
How to cite: pFS485 was a gift from Nick Rhind (Addgene plasmid # 89348 ; http://n2t.net/addgene:89348 ; RRID:Addgene_89348)
